Addgene plasmid #67065: pCellFree_G03 ATF1
Purpose: Standard for cell-free expression benchmarking.
Depositing lab: Kirill Alexandrov. Depositing organization: University of Queensland. Publication: Performance benchmarking of four cell-free protein expression systems. Gagoski D, Polinkovsky ME, Mureev S, Kunert A, Johnston W, Gambin Y, Alexandrov K. Biotechnol Bioeng. 2015 Aug 24. doi: 10.1002/bit.25814. PubMed 26301602.
Backbone
  Vector backbone: pCellFree_G03
  Vector type: Cell-free expression
Growth in bacteria
  Bacterial resistance: Ampicillin, 100 μg/mL
  Growth temperature: 37°C
  Growth strain: DH5alpha
  Copy number: High Copy
Gene/Insert
  Gene/Insert name: ATF1 (alt name: Cyclic AMP-dependent transcription factor ATF-1)
  Species: H. sapiens (human)
  Entrez Gene: ATF1 (a.k.a. EWS-ATF1, FUS/ATF-1, TREB36)
  Promoter: T7
  Tag / fusion protein: His (N terminal on backbone); EGFP (N terminal on backbone)
  Cloning method: Gateway Cloning
  Sequencing primers: 5′ EGFP-C; 3′ T7 terminal
Terms and licenses: Academic/Nonprofit Terms; Industry Terms: Not Available to Industry
How to cite: pCellFree_G03 ATF1 was a gift from Kirill Alexandrov (Addgene plasmid # 67065 ; http://n2t.net/addgene:67065 ; RRID:Addgene_67065)
