[The description below was written by a language model from this plasmid's Addgene catalogue record.]
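Description:
pCellFree_G03 ATF1 is a cell-free protein expression plasmid built on the pCellFree_G03 backbone, carrying the human ATF1 coding sequence (cyclic AMP-dependent transcription factor ATF-1). It is maintained in E. coli as a high-copy plasmid under ampicillin selection. The record does not name the origin of replication, and no feature table is available, so the finer layout of the backbone, including any translation-enhancing leader sequences, cannot be described from the information given.

The ATF1 open reading frame was introduced by Gateway recombination cloning and sits downstream of a T7 promoter, so transcription depends on T7 RNA polymerase supplied in a coupled transcription-translation reaction or in a separate in vitro transcription step. The backbone supplies two N-terminal fusion partners, a His tag and EGFP, so the product is a His-EGFP-ATF1 fusion. The His tag allows metal-affinity capture or detection. The EGFP moiety gives a fluorescent readout that can be used to follow yield and, in principle, the integrity or aggregation state of the translated protein without purification. The listed sequencing primer sites, one in the C-terminal part of EGFP and one at the T7 terminator, indicate that the insert lies between the EGFP coding region and a T7 terminator.

The stated purpose is to serve as a standard for benchmarking cell-free expression. It was deposited in connection with a study comparing the performance of four cell-free protein expression systems, in which ATF1 presumably served as one of the test proteins expressed across those systems.
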