>Addgene plasmid #67065 | pCellFree_G03 ATF1 | addgene partial sequence | sequence record 118917 | EGFP-N 5'-CGTCGCCGTCCAGCTCGACCAG-3'
TTGCTTGTGCCGTGGTGATGGTGGTGATGGTGGTGACCAGAGGTGCCCATGGTTTTCACTTACGTGTTTA
ATGTCTTTACAGACTTTATACATTACTGTCATGGTTAAATAAAATAAAATAAAATAAAATAAAATAAAAT
AAAATAAAATAAAATAAAATAAAATAAACTTAAGATGTCCCTATAGTGAGTCGTATTAGACGTCAGGTGG
CACTTTTCGGGGAAATGTGCGCGGAACCCCTATTTGTTTATTTTTCTAAATACATTCAAATATGTATCCG
CTCATGAGACAATAACCCTGATAAATGCTTCAATAATATTGAAAAAGGAAGAGTATGAGTATTCAACATT
TCCGTGTCGCCCTTATTCCCTTTTTTGCGGCATTTTGCCTTCCTGTTTTTGCTCACCCAGAAACGCTGGT
GAAAGTAAAAGATGCTGAAGATCAGTTGGGTGCACGAGTGGGTTACATCGAACTGGATCTCAACAGCGGT
AAGATCCTTGAGAGTTTTCGCCCCGAAGAACGTTTTCCAATGATGAGCACTTTTAAAGTTCTGCTATGTG
GCGCGGTATTATCCCGTATTGACGCCGGGCAAGAGCAACTCGGTCGCCGCATACACTATTCTCAGAATGA
CTTGGTTGAGTACTCACCAGTCACAGAAAAGCATCTTACGGATGGCATGACAGTAAGAGAATTATGCAGT
GCTGCCATAACCATGAGTGATAACACTGCGGCCAACTTACTTCTGACAACGATCGGAGGACCGAAGGAGC
TAACCGC
