>Addgene plasmid #67065 | pCellFree_G03 ATF1 | addgene partial sequence | sequence record 118918 | T7 5'-TAATACGACTCACTATAGGG-3'
ATTTATTTTATTTTATTTTATTTTATTTTATTTTATTTAACCATGACAGTAATGTATAAAGTCTGTAAAG
ACATTAAACACGTAAGTGAAACCATGGGCACCTCTGGTCACCACCATCACCACCATCACCACGGCACAAG
CAAGGGCGAGGAGCTGTTCACCGGGGTGGTGCCCATCCTGGTCGAGCTGGACGGCGACGTAAACGGCCAC
AAGTTCAGCGTGTCCGGCGAGGGCGAGGGCGATGCCACCTACGGCAAGCTGACCCTGAAGTTCATCTGCA
CCACCGGCAAGCTGCCCGTGCCCTGGCCCACCCTCGTGACCACCCTGACCTACGGCGTGCAGTGCTTCAG
CCGCTACCCCGACCACATGAAGCAGCACGACTTCTTCAAGTCCGCCATGCCCGAAGGCTACGTCCAGGAG
CGCACCATCTTCTTCAAGGACGACGGCAACTACAAGACCCGCGCCGAGGTGAAGTTCGAGGGCGACACCC
TGGTGAACCGCATCGAGCTGAAGGGCATCGACTTCAAGGAGGACGGCAACATCCTGGGGCACAAGCTGGA
GTACAACTACAACAGCCACAACGTCTATATCATGGCCGACAAGCAGAAGAACGGCATCAAGGTGAACTTC
AAGATCCGCCACAACATCGAGGACGGCAGCGTGCAGCTCGCCGACCACTACCAGCAGAACA
