>Addgene plasmid #67065 | pCellFree_G03 ATF1 | addgene partial sequence | sequence record 120340 | T7term 5'-GCTAGTTATTGCTCAGCGG-3'
GGTACCACGCGTACCCAACACACGGACACATGCACGAACACGCATGCAGAGAGATCATACATCATCTATA
GAGAAGTACACGTAAAAGTAAGACTCGTCGTCTGCCAGCTACAACCGAGAAGGCGACGTGAAAGGAACAA
GAAAGGAGGAGGAGGGCGGCCGCTTACACCACTTTGTACAAGAAAGTTGGGCAAACACTTTTATTGGAAT
AAAGATCCTTCAAAGTTTTTAACTCTTCTATTAGAGTTTTATTTTGATTTTCCAGGACTGCAACTCGGTT
TTCCAGGCATTTCACATATTCTTTCTTCTTTCTGCGACATTCTCGAGCAGCTTCTCTGTTTTTCATTAAC
CTTATTTCTCTTTTCAATTGGGGGTCATCTGTCTTAGTTGTCTGAGAGGTGAGAGTCACAGGAGATGTCA
TCACCACAGTTTGTGGCAGAGAAGTAGCTGAAGGTGTAGTTCGGATCTGATATGTTTGCATATCTCCTGA
TGCAGTTTGTACGACCACCTGATTGCTGGGCACAAGTATCTGCTGTCCATCAGAGGTCTGTGCATACTGA
AGAATAGTTGTACCTTGCTGAGTACTGCCTGAATTTGTCATGGTTAATGTCTGAAGTCCCTGTACTCCAT
CTGTGCCTGGACTTGCCAACTGTAAGGCTCCATTTGGGGCAATGGCAATATACTGTCCGCTGCTAGTCTG
ATAGATGGGAGTTGGAACAGACATAGAAGTGACAGCAGCAGAAACTCCAGAATTTTCTCCGTCTCCTTTT
CTGCCCCGTGTATCTTCAGAAGATAAGTCTTTCAAAATTTTTCTGTAAGATGGGCGCCGTGCTAGGATCC
CGTGGGCTTTCTGTGAGGAGCCTATGCTGTCGGATGAGTCCTGGGACTCCTCACTTTCTG
