>Addgene plasmid #67065 | pCellFree_G03 ATF1 | addgene partial sequence | sequence record 120475 | EGFP-C 5'-CATGGTCCTGCTGGAGTTCGTG-3'
GAGCTATACAAGCTGGAGGTGCTCTTCCAGGGTCCGACAAGTTTGTACAAAAAAGTTGGCATGGAAGATT
CCCACAAGAGTACCACGTCAGAGACAGCACCTCAACCTGGTTCAGCAGTTCAGGGAGCTCACATTTCTCA
TATTGCTCAACAGGTATCATCTTTATCAGAAAGTGAGGAGTCCCAGGACTCATCCGACAGCATAGGCTCC
TCACAGAAAGCCCACGGGATCCTAGCACGGCGCCCATCTTACAGAAAAATTTTGAAAGACTTATCTTCTG
AAGATACACGGGGCAGAAAAGGAGACGGAGAAAATTCTGGAGTTTCTGCTGCTGTCACTTCTATGTCTGT
TCCAACTCCCATCTATCAGACTAGCAGCGGACAGTATATTGCCATTGCCCCAAATGGAGCCTTACAGTTG
GCAAGTCCAGGCACAGATGGAGTACAGGGACTTCAGACATTAACCATGACAAATTCAGGCAGTACTCAGC
AAGGTACAACTATTCTTCAGTATGCACAGACCTCTGATGGACAGCAGATACTTGTGCCCAGCAATCAGGT
GGTCGTACAAACTGCATCAGGAGATATGCAAACATATCAGATCCGAACTACACCTTCAGCTACTTCTCTG
CCACAAACTGTGGTGATGACATCTCCTGTGACTCTCACCTCTCAGACAACTAAGACAGATGACCCCCAAT
TGAAAAGAGAAATAAGGTTAATGAAAAACAGAGAAGCTGCTCGAGAATGTCGCAGAAAGAAGAAAGAATA
TGTGAAATGCCTGGAAAACCGAGTTGCAGTCCTGGAAAATCAAAATAAAACTCTAATAGAAGAGTTAAAA
ACTTTGAAGGATCTTTATTCCAATAAAAGTGTTTGCCCAACTTTCTTGTACAAAGTGGTGTAAGCGGCCG
CCCTCCTCCTCCTTTC
